Addgene plasmid #21259: MPZ(P0)promoter pGL3-TATA
Depositing lab: Jerry Crabtree. Depositing organization: Stanford University. Publication: Calcineurin/NFAT signaling is required for neuregulin-regulated Schwann cell differentiation. Kao SC, Wu H, Xie J, Chang CP, Ranish JA, Graef IA, Crabtree GR. Science. 2009 Jan 30. 323(5914):651-4. 10.1126/science.1166562 PubMed 19179536.
Backbone
  Vector backbone: pGL3
  Backbone manufacturer: Promega
  Backbone size w/o insert (bp): 4818
  Vector type: Mammalian Expression, Luciferase
Growth in bacteria
  Bacterial resistance: Ampicillin, 100 μg/mL
  Growth temperature: 37°C
  Growth strain: DH5alpha
  Copy number: High Copy
Gene/Insert
  Gene/Insert name: myelin protein zero promoter (alt name: Mpz)
  Species: M. musculus (mouse)
  Insert size (bp): 1168
  Entrez Gene: Mpz (a.k.a. Mpp, P-zero, P0)
  Cloning method: Restriction Enzyme; 5′ cloning site SacI (not destroyed); 3′ cloning site NheI (not destroyed)
  Sequencing primers: 5′ RVprimer3; 3′ LucNrev
Terms and licenses: Academic/Nonprofit Terms; Industry Terms: Not Available to Industry
How to cite: MPZ(P0)promoter pGL3-TATA was a gift from Jerry Crabtree (Addgene plasmid # 21259 ; http://n2t.net/addgene:21259 ; RRID:Addgene_21259)
