[The description below was written by a language model from this plasmid's Addgene catalogue record and pLannotate feature annotations shown in this document.]
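Description:
MPZ(P0)promoter pGL3-TATA is a mammalian luciferase reporter plasmid built on the Promega pGL3 backbone. It carries a roughly 1.2 kb fragment of the mouse myelin protein zero (Mpz, also called P0) promoter, cloned between the SacI and NheI sites upstream of the reporter gene, with both sites retained. The 6,022 nt sequenced record shows the firefly luciferase luc+ coding sequence followed by the SV40 polyadenylation signal. The region preceding luciferase is left unannotated by the feature caller, which is consistent with it holding the Mpz insert. The "TATA" in the name suggests that a minimal TATA element lies between the insert and luciferase, but neither the catalogue fields nor the feature table document such an element.

Upstream of the cloning region sit a synthetic poly(A) signal and the RNA polymerase II transcriptional pause site from the human α2 globin gene. These standard pGL3 elements limit read-through transcription from the backbone, so luciferase output reflects the activity of the inserted regulatory sequence. The plasmid is propagated in E. coli at high copy from a ColE1/pUC-type origin and selected with ampicillin through the β-lactamase gene and its promoter. An f1 origin is also present for single-stranded DNA production. The short large T antigen, TcR and lacZα fragments in the annotation are backbone remnants rather than functional genes.

There is no mammalian selection marker, so the construct suits transient transfection assays that measure transcriptional activity of Mpz regulatory sequence. The associated publication concerns calcineurin/NFAT signalling in neuregulin-regulated Schwann cell differentiation, where this myelin gene promoter would serve as a readout.
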