Features (pLannotate 1.2.2; 11 found; start..end, strand, type, name):
   1249..2901    +  CDS            luciferase: firefly luciferase; luc+; enhanced luc+ version of the luciferase gene
   2942..3063    -  polyA_signal   SV40 poly(A) signal: SV40 polyadenylation signal
   3086..3154    -  CDS            large T antigen (fragment): large T antigen from SV40 (simian virus 40)
   3170..3302    +  CDS            TcR (fragment): tetracycline efflux protein; tet; confers resistance to tetracycline
   3482..4070    -  rep_origin     ori: high-copy-number ColE1/pMB1/pBR322/pUC origin of replication
   4241..5101    -  CDS            AmpR: β-lactamase; bla; confers resistance to ampicillin, carbenicillin, and related antibiotics
   5102..5206    -  promoter       AmpR promoter: bla
   5233..5661    +  rep_origin     f1 ori (sequence partly withheld): f1 bacteriophage origin of replication; arrow indicates direction of (+) strand synthesis
   5693..5760    -  CDS            lacZα (fragment): LacZα fragment of β-galactosidase; lacZ fragment
   5819..5867    +  polyA_signal   poly(A) signal: synthetic polyadenylation signal
   5881..5972    +  misc_feature   pause site: RNA polymerase II transcriptional pause signal from the human α2 globin gene
>Addgene plasmid #21259 | MPZ(P0)promoter pGL3-TATA | addgene full sequence | sequence record 272922 | Addgene NGS Result
TCACACTTCCTGTTCAGACTTCTTTCCTAGTGAACCCTTTCAAGAGCCCCCACACCGAATCAAACATGGA
TGGCACAAACATGGATGCTCTAAATCTACACAGAGCTTCACAAATGTCACACGTGCACACACTTTCACCT
CAGCTCTTACCTTTGCTGTTCCATCTAGCCATTGCCCCTCCCGTTCCCTTTTTCAAAATGGCTGCTCCTT
CAAGGTCTCTAGACAACACTGCTTCCTAGACCTGATTCCTCTTTCCTCTGAACTTCCTGTATTAAGTGGC
ATTCCCACCGTTCTGTGCATTGGCAGTTGATGAGTTTGCCCTCTGTTTCTCCCCTCTGCCTCCTCCAACT
AGATCTTGAGCTTGTAGAAAGAACTGAATTACCATTCTAATGTGAGCATTCGCATTCCCCAACGTTTCAA
ATAGCCACCAGGCAGGCCAATACGCAGTCTTGATCATTTAAACTGCTGCATTGCATAAGGTACCCTAACA
GACGGGAGAAATCTGGGCTTCTTCCTGGAAGTTTCCTGGTAGAGAAAATCTTCTATCTGGGTAGAATCTA
CCAGATACAGGGAGGTGGAAAAAGTTGTTCCCAGAGGGCTTTATAGTCTACAGTGTTGCCGTAGCAATCA
GAACAACAGACACCCTAATTTGGGAGTGCTCTGAAAGAAACTTGCCTCTAGGTCCTAGGGCTCTCAGGCA
AGGAGACCAAGAAGGATTCCTTTGCCATGGCCTTTTGGATTTAGGTTTCTCAGCTTGTCTATTCCTCAGA
GAAGTGTGTCTATGCCCCTTTTCTGTCCCTCTGCCTCACCCTACCCCAACATTCCAACCTAGGGTAGGGG
GAGGTCAGTATACACAAAGCCCTCTGTGTAAGGGGTGGTATGTGTCCCCCCACCCCTCCACCCAGCGTAT
ACAATGCCCCTTCTGCTCCATGCCCCCTGCCACCCTCCCCACCACCTCTCCATTGCACATGCCAGGCTGC
AATTGGTCACTGGCTCAGGACAGCCCCCTCATGCTGGGGATCCAGGGGATTTTAAGCAGGTTCCAGAAAA
CACAGCTCAGTTCCTTGTCCCCCGCTCTCTCCACCCCACAGACACTCTGGGCCTTTGCCCTACCCCAGCT
ATGGGCTAGCCCGGGCTCGAGATCTGCGATCTAAGTAAGCTTCTCGAGCGGGTCTCCGTGACGACTATAA
AAGCCCAGGGGCAAGCGGTCCGGAAGCTTGGCATTCCGGTACTGTTGGTAAAGCCACCATGGAAGACGCC
AAAAACATAAAGAAAGGCCCGGCGCCATTCTATCCGCTGGAAGATGGAACCGCTGGAGAGCAACTGCATA
AGGCTATGAAGAGATACGCCCTGGTTCCTGGAACAATTGCTTTTACAGATGCACATATCGAGGTGGACAT
CACTTACGCTGAGTACTTCGAAATGTCCGTTCGGTTGGCAGAAGCTATGAAACGATATGGGCTGAATACA
AATCACAGAATCGTCGTATGCAGTGAAAACTCTCTTCAATTCTTTATGCCGGTGTTGGGCGCGTTATTTA
TCGGAGTTGCAGTTGCGCCCGCGAACGACATTTATAATGAACGTGAATTGCTCAACAGTATGGGCATTTC
GCAGCCTACCGTGGTGTTCGTTTCCAAAAAGGGGTTGCAAAAAATTTTGAACGTGCAAAAAAAGCTCCCA
ATCATCCAAAAAATTATTATCATGGATTCTAAAACGGATTACCAGGGATTTCAGTCGATGTACACGTTCG
TCACATCTCATCTACCTCCCGGTTTTAATGAATACGATTTTGTGCCAGAGTCCTTCGATAGGGACAAGAC
AATTGCACTGATCATGAACTCCTCTGGATCTACTGGTCTGCCTAAAGGTGTCGCTCTGCCTCATAGAACT
GCCTGCGTGAGATTCTCGCATGCCAGAGATCCTATTTTTGGCAATCAAATCATTCCGGATACTGCGATTT
TAAGTGTTGTTCCATTCCATCACGGTTTTGGAATGTTTACTACACTCGGATATTTGATATGTGGATTTCG
AGTCGTCTTAATGTATAGATTTGAAGAAGAGCTGTTTCTGAGGAGCCTTCAGGATTACAAGATTCAAAGT
GCGCTGCTGGTGCCAACCCTATTCTCCTTCTTCGCCAAAAGCACTCTGATTGACAAATACGATTTATCTA
ATTTACACGAAATTGCTTCTGGTGGCGCTCCCCTCTCTAAGGAAGTCGGGGAAGCGGTTGCCAAGAGGTT
CCATCTGCCAGGTATCAGGCAAGGATATGGGCTCACTGAGACTACATCAGCTATTCTGATTACACCCGAG
GGGGATGATAAACCGGGCGCGGTCGGTAAAGTTGTTCCATTTTTTGAAGCGAAGGTTGTGGATCTGGATA
CCGGGAAAACGCTGGGCGTTAATCAAAGAGGCGAACTGTGTGTGAGAGGTCCTATGATTATGTCCGGTTA
TGTAAACAATCCGGAAGCGACCAACGCCTTGATTGACAAGGATGGATGGCTACATTCTGGAGACATAGCT
TACTGGGACGAAGACGAACACTTCTTCATCGTTGACCGCCTGAAGTCTCTGATTAAGTACAAAGGCTATC
AGGTGGCTCCCGCTGAATTGGAATCCATCTTGCTCCAACACCCCAACATCTTCGACGCAGGTGTCGCAGG
TCTTCCCGACGATGACGCCGGTGAACTTCCCGCCGCCGTTGTTGTTTTGGAGCACGGAAAGACGATGACG
GAAAAAGAGATCGTGGATTACGTCGCCAGTCAAGTAACAACCGCGAAAAAGTTGCGCGGAGGAGTTGTGT
TTGTGGACGAAGTACCGAAAGGTCTTACCGGAAAACTCGACGCAAGAAAAATCAGAGAGATCCTCATAAA
GGCCAAGAAGGGCGGAAAGATCGCCGTGTAATTCTAGAGTCGGGGCGGCCGGCCGCTTCGAGCAGACATG
ATAAGATACATTGATGAGTTTGGACAAACCACAACTAGAATGCAGTGAAAAAAATGCTTTATTTGTGAAA
TTTGTGATGCTATTGCTTTATTTGTAACCATTATAAGCTGCAATAAACAAGTTAACAACAACAATTGCAT
TCATTTTATGTTTCAGGTTCAGGGGGAGGTGTGGGAGGTTTTTTAAAGCAAGTAAAACCTCTACAAATGT
GGTAAAATCGATAAGGATCCGTCGACCGATGCCCTTGAGAGCCTTCAACCCAGTCAGCTCCTTCCGGTGG
GCGCGGGGCATGACTATCGTCGCCGCACTTATGACTGTCTTCTTTATCATGCAACTCGTAGGACAGGTGC
CGGCAGCGCTCTTCCGCTTCCTCGCTCACTGACTCGCTGCGCTCGGTCGTTCGGCTGCGGCGAGCGGTAT
CAGCTCACTCAAAGGCGGTAATACGGTTATCCACAGAATCAGGGGATAACGCAGGAAAGAACATGTGAGC
AAAAGGCCAGCAAAAGGCCAGGAACCGTAAAAAGGCCGCGTTGCTGGCGTTTTTCCATAGGCTCCGCCCC
CCTGACGAGCATCACAAAAATCGACGCTCAAGTCAGAGGTGGCGAAACCCGACAGGACTATAAAGATACC
AGGCGTTTCCCCCTGGAAGCTCCCTCGTGCGCTCTCCTGTTCCGACCCTGCCGCTTACCGGATACCTGTC
CGCCTTTCTCCCTTCGGGAAGCGTGGCGCTTTCTCATAGCTCACGCTGTAGGTATCTCAGTTCGGTGTAG
GTCGTTCGCTCCAAGCTGGGCTGTGTGCACGAACCCCCCGTTCAGCCCGACCGCTGCGCCTTATCCGGTA
ACTATCGTCTTGAGTCCAACCCGGTAAGACACGACTTATCGCCACTGGCAGCAGCCACTGGTAACAGGAT
TAGCAGAGCGAGGTATGTAGGCGGTGCTACAGAGTTCTTGAAGTGGTGGCCTAACTACGGCTACACTAGA
AGAACAGTATTTGGTATCTGCGCTCTGCTGAAGCCAGTTACCTTCGGAAAAAGAGTTGGTAGCTCTTGAT
CCGGCAAACAAACCACCGCTGGTAGCGGTGGTTTTTTTGTTTGCAAGCAGCAGATTACGCGCAGAAAAAA
AGGATCTCAAGAAGATCCTTTGATCTTTTCTACGGGGTCTGACGCTCAGTGGAACGAAAACTCACGTTAA
GGGATTTTGGTCATGAGATTATCAAAAAGGATCTTCACCTAGATCCTTTTAAATTAAAAATGAAGTTTTA
AATCAATCTAAAGTATATATGAGTAAACTTGGTCTGACAGTTACCAATGCTTAATCAGTGAGGCACCTAT
CTCAGCGATCTGTCTATTTCGTTCATCCATAGTTGCCTGACTCCCCGTCGTGTAGATAACTACGATACGG
GAGGGCTTACCATCTGGCCCCAGTGCTGCAATGATACCGCGAGACCCACGCTCACCGGCTCCAGATTTAT
CAGCAATAAACCAGCCAGCCGGAAGGGCCGAGCGCAGAAGTGGTCCTGCAACTTTATCCGCCTCCATCCA
GTCTATTAATTGTTGCCGGGAAGCTAGAGTAAGTAGTTCGCCAGTTAATAGTTTGCGCAACGTTGTTGCC
ATTGCTACAGGCATCGTGGTGTCACGCTCGTCGTTTGGTATGGCTTCATTCAGCTCCGGTTCCCAACGAT
CAAGGCGAGTTACATGATCCCCCATGTTGTGCAAAAAAGCGGTTAGCTCCTTCGGTCCTCCGATCGTTGT
CAGAAGTAAGTTGGCCGCAGTGTTATCACTCATGGTTATGGCAGCACTGCATAATTCTCTTACTGTCATG
CCATCCGTAAGATGCTTTTCTGTGACTGGTGAGTACTCAACCAAGTCATTCTGAGAATAGTGTATGCGGC
GACCGAGTTGCTCTTGCCCGGCGTCAATACGGGATAATACCGCGCCACATAGCAGAACTTTAAAAGTGCT
CATCATTGGAAAACGTTCTTCGGGGCGAAAACTCTCAAGGATCTTACCGCTGTTGAGATCCAGTTCGATG
TAACCCACTCGTGCACCCAACTGATCTTCAGCATCTTTTACTTTCACCAGCGTTTCTGGGTGAGCAAAAA
CAGGAAGGCAAAATGCCGCAAAAAAGGGAATAAGGGCGACACGGAAATGTTGAATACTCATACTCTTCCT
TTTTCAATATTATTGAAGCATTTATCAGGGTTATTGTCTCATGAGCGGATACATATTTGAATGTATTTAG
AAAAATAAACAAATAGGGGTTCCGCGCACATTTCCCCGAAAAGTGCCACCTG
[124 nt withheld, positions 5233-5356]
C
[91 nt withheld, positions 5358-5448]
A
[49 nt withheld, positions 5450-5498]
CCTTTGACGTTGGAGTCCACGTTCTTT
[37 nt withheld, positions 5526-5562]
ACCCTATCTCGGTCTATTCTTTTGATTTATAAGGGATTTTGCCGATTTCGGCCTATTGGTTAAAAAATGA
GCTGATTTAACAAAAATTTAACGCGAATTTTAACAAAATATTAACGCTTACAATTTGCCATTCGCCATTC
AGGCTGCGCAACTGTTGGGAAGGGCGATCGGTGCGGGCCTCTTCGCTATTACGCCAGCCCAAGCTACCAT
GATAAGTAAGTAATATTAAGGTACGGGAGGTACTTGGAGCGGCCGCAATAAAATATCTTTATTTTCATTA
CATCTGTGTGTTGGTTTTTTGTGTGAATCGATAGTACTAACATACGCTCTCCATCAAAACAAAACGAAAC
AAAACAAACTAGCAAAATAGGCTGTCCCCAGTGCAAGTGCAGGTGCCAGAACATTTCTCTATCGATAGGT
ACCGAGCTCTTCACCCTCTTCAGTCGATCATCTGAGACCT
