>Addgene plasmid #21259 | MPZ(P0)promoter pGL3-TATA | addgene partial sequence | sequence record 27354 | 21259 with LucNrev
GCTTTACGCGGATAGATGGCGCCGGGCCTTTCTTTATGTTTTTGGCGTCTTCCATGGTGGCTTTACCAAC
AGTACCGGAATGCCAAGCTTCCGGACCGCTTGCCCCTGGGCTTTTATAGTCGTCACGGAGACCCGCTCGA
GAAGCTTACTTAGATCGCAGATCTCGAGCCCGGGCTAGCCCATAGCTGGGGTAGGGCAAAGGCCCAGAGT
GTCTGTGGGGTGGAGAGAGCGGGGGACAAGGAACTGAGCTGTGTTTTCTGGAACCTGCTTAAAATCCCCT
GGATCCCCAGCATGAGGGGGCTGTCCTGAGCCAGTGACCAATTGCAGCCTGGCATGTGCAATGGAGAGGT
GGTGGGGAGGGTGGCAGGGGGCATGGAGCAGAAGGGGCATTGTATACGCTGGGTGGAGGGGTGGGGGGAC
ACATACCACCCCTTACACAGAGGGCTTTGTGTATACTGACCTCCCCCTACCCTAGGTTGGAATGTTGGGG
TAGGGTGAGGCAGAGGGACAGAAAAGGGGCATAGACACACTTCTCTGAGGAATAGACAAGCTGAGAAACC
TAAATCCAAAAGGCCATGGCAAAGGAATCCTTCTTGGTCTCCTTGCCTGAGAGCCCTAGGACCTAGAGGC
AAGTTTCTTTCAGAGCACTCCCAAATTAGGGTGTCTGTTGTTCTGATTGCTACGGCAACACTGTAGACTA
TAAAGCCCTCTGGGAACAACTTTTTCCACCTCCCTGTATCTGGTAGATTCTACCCAGATAGAAGATTTT
